>Addgene plasmid #109001 | pDM1516 | depositor full sequence | sequence record 205381 | Full Sequence
ACTAGCGCCGGCATTACATGTCCATTTATTAGAAGGATTCAATCAAAAATTAACACCAGGTATATTACCA
GATGGCATTAATAATTTATATTCTTTAATATTGGAAAAAGAAAAAAATAAATAAACAATCAATCAGAAAA
GATAATTGAAAAAAAAAAAAAAGAAAATGTTTAATAAGAATTAATTTGGAAGTAAAATAATTTTTGGATG
AGTAAATATTAATAAACTCACAATTAAAATTTAGAATCCAAAAAAATGAAAAAAAAAAAAATTTTTAAAA
CAGAATGGTTGCATTCATTTTTTTTTTTTTTTTTTTATATCTTTTGGGTATTTTTGGGTGTTCTATTTAT
CTGGATAAAAAATAAAATGGAATATAGTTTTATATATATATTTTTTTCGTATCAAGCTTGAATGTTTTTA
TCAATAATATGATTGTTGGTTGCTTTATTTTATTTGAAAAAAAAATTAATTTTTAAAATATCTTTTTTTT
CATTTTATTTGAAAAAAAAAAAAAAAAAAAATGGTTTTGAAAATTTTTAAAAAAATGGTTGGGTCACCCA
CAATTCTTATAAAAAAAAGCCATTTGGATAGTTTTTTTTTTTTTTTTTTTTATTTTTTTTATTTTTTTTT
TTTTGAGATTTGGTATAAATACAAAAAAAAAATTGTTTTTAAATCATTATTAATAAAAACTTAAAATAAA
TTATATATAAAAAAAGATCTTCAACTAGTGGTGGTTCAGGAGGTAGTGTTTCAAAAGGTGAAGAAGATAA
TATGGCAATTATTAAAGAATTTATGAGATTTAAAGTTCATATGGAAGGTTCAGTTAATGGTCATGAATTT
GAAATTGAAGGTGAAGGTGAAGGTAGACCATATGAAGGTACACAAACAGCAAAATTAAAAGTTACAAAAG
GTGGTCCATTACCATTTGCATGGGATATTTTATCACCACAATTTATGTATGGTTCAAAAGCATATGTTAA
ACATCCAGCAGATATTCCAGATTATTTAAAATTATCATTTCCAGAAGGTTTTAAATGGGAAAGAGTTATG
AATTTTGAAGATGGTGGTGTTGTTACAGTTACACAAGATTCATCATTACAAGATGGTGAATTTATTTATA
AAGTTAAATTAAGAGGTACAAATTTTCCATCAGATGGTCCAGTTATGCAAAAGAAAACAATGGGTTGGGA
AGCATCATCAGAAAGAATGTATCCAGAAGATGGTGCATTAAAAGGTGAAATTAAACAAAGATTAAAATTA
AAAGATGGTGGTCATTATGATGCAGAAGTTAAAACAACATATAAAGCAAAAAAACCAGTTCAATTACCAG
GTGCATATAATGTTAATATTAAATTAGATATTACATCACATAATGAAGATTATACAATTGTTGAACAATA
TGAAAGAGCAGAAGGTAGACATTCAACAGGTGGTATGGATGAATTATATAAATAAGCTAGTATAAAATAA
ATAAATTGTGGATCTGATATCATAACTTCGTATAATGTATGCTATACGAAGTTATACTACTCTCGAGATT
TTATTTAATATACTAAATAATAAAAAAGTTAAAAAATGATCATTGGATAAATTTTTTATAATTATAAATA
AAGATAATAATTTTTTTTTTAACAAAACTAAAAATAAAAATAATAAAATAATTGTTAAAATAGGTTTTTT
TTTTTTTTTTTTTTTTTTAATAAATGGTATTTATTAATTTATTTGTTGTGTGTGTTTTTTTTTTTATAAT
ATTTTTTTTTTTAGCATTGAATTAAGAAGAAATCAAATTGATGCGGCCGCTTAGTTAGCCTCCCCCATCT
CCCGATCCGGACGAGTGCTGGGGCGTCGGTTTCCACTATCGGCGAGTACTTCTACACAGCCATCGGTCCA
GACGGCCGCGCTTCTGCGGGCGATTTGTGTACGCCCGACAGTCCCGGCTCCGGATCGGACGATTGCGTCG
CATCGACCCTGCGCCCAAGCTGCATCATCGAAATTGCCGTCAACCAAGCTCTGATAGAGTTGGTCAAGAC
CAATGCGGAGCATATACGCCCGGAGCCGCGGCGATCCTGCAAGCTCCGGATGCCTCCGCTCGAAGTAGCG
CGTCTGCTGCTCCATACAAGCCAACCACGGCCTCCAGAAGAAGATGTTGGCGACCTCGTATTGGGAATCC
CCGAACATCGCCTCGCTCCAGTCAATGACCGCTGTTATGCGGCCATTGTCCGTCAGGACATTGTTGGAGC
CGAAATCCGCGTGCACGAGGTGCCGGACTTCGGGGCAGTCCTCGGCCCAAAGCATCAGCTCATCGAGAGC
CTGCGCGACGGACGCACTGACGGTGTCGTCCATCACAGTTTGCCAGTGATACACATGGGGATCAGCAATC
GCGCATATGAAATCACGCCATGTAGTGTATTGACCGATTCCTTGCGGTCCGAATGGGCCGAACCCGCTCG
TCTGGCTAAGATCGGCCGCAGCGATCGCATCCATGGCCTCCGCGACCGGCTGCAGAACAGCGGGCAGTTC
GGTTTCAGGCAGGTCTTGCAACGTGACACCCTGTGCACGGCGGGAGATGCAATAGGTCAGGCTCTCGCTG
AACTCCCCAATGTCAAGCACTTCCGGAATCGGGAGCGCGGCCGATGCAAAGTGCCGATAAACATAACGAT
CTTTGTAGAAACCATCGGCGCAGCTATTTACCCGCAGGACATATCCACGCCCTCCTACATCGAAGCTGAA
AGCACGAGATTCTTCGCCCTCCGAGAGCTGCATCAGGTCGGAGACGCTGTCGAACTTTTCGATCAGAAAC
TTCTCGACAGACGTCGCGGTGAGTTCAGGCTTTTTCATTAGGTCTTGTTGAGAAATGTTAAATTGATCCA
TTTTTTGCTAGCTGTGAAATTAGTTTAAAATACAAATAAAGAGTTATAATAATATACAGTTGAATAAAAA
AAAAAAAAATGAATTGGAAAATTTATTTTTATATGAAGAAAAAAAAATTTTGAAAAAAAAAAAAAAAATT
AAAAAAAAAAAAAAAAAAAAAAAAAATTAAAAATAATTCAACTGTGGGTGACCCAAATTTTATTTAAAAA
AAAAAAAAAAATGGATCACTTTTGGGTGGTTGGAAAAAAAAAAAAAAAAAAATTGAAAATATAATGTTAG
TCATATGATTAATCATTAATTAATTCTTTTTTTTTTTTTTTTTATTTTTTATTTTTTTTTTTTCAATATT
CCAATTATGACACACACTAACATCACAAAATACAAAATTTTGGGATCCACTACTATAACTTCGTATAATG
TATGCTATACGAAGTTATTTAATTAATTAAGATATCAAGCTTGTCCACAGAAAATGTTTCTAAACAAAAA
AAAAAAACCGAGTGATGAAAGCGCTTCTCACAAAATTATTTATGTAAAATATTTAATAAAATACATTATT
TAAATCTTTTTTATTTTTTTTAGTTGTTGATCTTTATCCGACTTTAAAAATAAAAAAATTGTAAAAAAAA
AAAAAGTTTATTTGTTTAATTTTATTGTTGTTTTTAATTTTTTACAACCATTAATTTATAAAACCAACAC
CTAACTATAATGAAATACAATTTGTATCTTGGAAAAAAAAAAATTAATAATATAAATAAAATGTAAACAA
GTATCCGGTGGAAGGAACTAACAGTTGCCTTATCCAGTTCAAAAAAAAAAAAAAAAAAAGAAATTAAATT
ACCATTTTATATTTAACTAAAATAAATTAAAAGGTTTATTTTAATAATAGATTTATTATTTTTTAAAAAT
CAATAATTAATGTTGGATAAGATGAACGAATAAAAGATAGAGTTTCAGGTCTTTTAAATGATGAGGATTT
ATGAATTCTTAAAAGTTTTGGGCAAGAGAAAATGATTTTAACGATTGAACCATCACTAATTGCAAAATCT
CTTGAACTAAGAGTTTTTAAGTTTGAAGCAAGTGGAGAATTACAAAGAGCAATCATAGAGTTATCAGTTA
AATCATAACAACAAGATAAAGATAAAGAACTAATATGATGTAAATTTTCAATCATACCTCTAAAAGAAAC
ATCATTCATACTTTTTGGATAAATTAAATCTAATGAATCTAAATTTGGAAATAGTAAACCAATATTTGGC
CGGCAGAGGCGGTTTGCGTATTGGGCGCTCTTCCGCTTCCTCGCTCACTGACTCGCTGCGCTCGGTCGTT
CGGCTGCGGCGAGCGGTATCAGCTCACTCAAAGGCGGTAATACGGTTATCCACAGAATCAGGGGATAACG
CAGGAAAGAACATGTGAGCAAAAGGCCAGCAAAAGGCCAGGAACCGTAAAAAGGCCGCGTTGCTGGCGTT
TTTCCATAGGCTCCGCCCCCCTGACGAGCATCACAAAAATCGACGCTCAAGTCAGAGGTGGCGAAACCCG
ACAGGACTATAAAGATACCAGGCGTTTCCCCCTGGAAGCTCCCTCGTGCGCTCTCCTGTTCCGACCCTGC
CGCTTACCGGATACCTGTCCGCCTTTCTCCCTTCGGGAAGCGTGGCGCTTTCTCATAGCTCACGCTGTAG
GTATCTCAGTTCGGTGTAGGTCGTTCGCTCCAAGCTGGGCTGTGTGCACGAACCCCCCGTTCAGCCCGAC
CGCTGCGCCTTATCCGGTAACTATCGTCTTGAGTCCAACCCGGTAAGACACGACTTATCGCCACTGGCAG
CAGCCACTGGTAACAGGATTAGCAGAGCGAGGTATGTAGGCGGTGCTACAGAGTTCTTGAAGTGGTGGCC
TAACTACGGCTACACTAGAAGGACAGTATTTGGTATCTGCGCTCTGCTGAAGCCAGTTACCTTCGGAAAA
AGAGTTGGTAGCTCTTGATCCGGCAAACAAACCACCGCTGGTAGCGGTGGTTTTTTTGTTTGCAAGCAGC
AGATTACGCGCAGAAAAAAAGGATCTCAAGAAGATCCTTTGATCTTTTCTACGGGGTCTGACGCTCAGTG
GAACGAAAACTCACGTTAAGGGATTTTGGTCATGAGATTATCAAAAAGGATCTTCACCTAGATCCTTTTA
AATTAAAAATGAAGTTTTAAATCAATCTAAAGTATATATGAGTAAACTTGGTCTGACAGTTACCAATGCT
TAATCAGTGAGGCACCTATCTCAGCGATCTGTCTATTTCGTTCATCCATAGTTGCCTGACTCCCCGTCGT
GTAGATAACTACGATACGGGAGGGCTTACCATCTGGCCCCAGTGCTGCAATGATACCGCGAGACCCACGC
TCACCGGCTCCAGATTTATCAGCAATAAACCAGCCAGCCGGAAGGGCCGAGCGCAGAAGTGGTCCTGCAA
CTTTATCCGCCTCCATCCAGTCTATTAATTGTTGCCGGGAAGCTAGAGTAAGTAGTTCGCCAGTTAATAG
TTTGCGCAACGTTGTTGCCATTGCTACAGGCATCGTGGTGTCACGCTCGTCGTTTGGTATGGCTTCATTC
AGCTCCGGTTCCCAACGATCAAGGCGAGTTACATGATCCCCCATGTTGTGCAAAAAAGCGGTTAGCTCCT
TCGGTCCTCCGATCGTTGTCAGAAGTAAGTTGGCCGCAGTGTTATCACTCATGGTTATGGCAGCACTGCA
TAATTCTCTTACTGTCATGCCATCCGTAAGATGCTTTTCTGTGACTGGTGAGTACTCAACCAAGTCATTC
TGAGAATAGTGTATGCGGCGACCGAGTTGCTCTTGCCCGGCGTCAATACGGGATAATACCGCGCCACATA
GCAGAACTTTAAAAGTGCTCATCATTGGAAAACGTTCTTCGGGGCGAAAACTCTCAAGGATCTTACCGCT
GTTGAGATCCAGTTCGATGTAACCCACTCGTGCACCCAACTGATCTTCAGCATCTTTTACTTTCACCAGC
GTTTCTGGGTGAGCAAAAACAGGAAGGCAAAATGCCGCAAAAAAGGGAATAAGGGCGACACGGAAATGTT
GAATACTCATACTCTTCCTTTTTCAATATTATTGAAGCATTTATCAGGGTTATTGTCTCATGAGCGGATA
CATATTTGAATGTATTTAGAAAAATAAACAAATAGGGGTTCCGCGCACATTTCCCCGAAAAGTGCCACCT
GACGCGCCCTGTAGCGGGATCA
Features (pLannotate 1.2.2; 11 found; start..end, strand, type, name):
    147..163     +  promoter       ARG4 promoter (fragment): S. cerevisiae ARG4
    474..494     +  polyA_signal   poly(A) signal (fragment): synthetic polyadenylation signal
    748..1452    +  CDS            mCherry: mCherry is a basic (constitutively fluorescent) red fluorescent protein published in 2004, derived from Discosoma sp.. It is reported to be a very rapidly-maturing monomer with low acid sensitivity.
   1492..1525    -  protein_bind   loxP: Cre-mediated recombination occurs in the 8-bp core sequence (GCATACAT). Cre recombinase
   1803..2838    -  CDS            HygR (fragment): hygromycin B phosphotransferase confers resistance to hygromycin
   2936..2956    -  promoter       URA3 promoter (fragment): S. cerevisiae URA3
   3188..3206    -  misc_feature   CEN4 (fragment): S. cerevisiae CEN4 centromere
   3275..3308    -  protein_bind   loxP: Cre-mediated recombination occurs in the 8-bp core sequence (GCATACAT). Cre recombinase
   4341..4929    -  rep_origin     ori: high-copy-number ColE1/pMB1/pBR322/pUC origin of replication
   5100..5960    -  CDS            AmpR: β-lactamase; bla; confers resistance to ampicillin, carbenicillin, and related antibiotics
   5961..6065    -  promoter       AmpR promoter: bla
