>Addgene plasmid #109001 | pDM1516 | addgene full sequence | sequence record 215674 | Addgene NGS Result
ACTAGCGCCGGCATTACATGTCCATTTATTAGAAGGATTCAATCAAAAATTAACACCAGGTATATTACCA
GATGGCATTAATAATTTATATTCTTTAATATTGGAAAAAGAAAAAAATAAATAAACAATCAATCAGAAAA
GATAATTGAAAAAAAAAAAAAAGAAAATGTTTAATAAGAATTAATTTGGAAGTAAAATAATTTTTGGATG
AGTAAATATTAATAAACTCACAATTAAAATTTAGAATCCAAAAAAATGAAAAAAAAAAAAATTTTTAAAA
CAGAATGGTTGCATTCATTTTTTTTTTTTTTTTTATATCTTTTGGGTATTTTTGGGTGTTCTATTTATCT
GGATAAAAAATAAAATGGAATATAGTTTTATATATATATTTTTTTCGTATCAAGCTTGAATGTTTTTATC
AATAATATGATTGTTGGTTGCTTTATTTTATTTGAAAAAAAAATTAATTTTTAAAATATCTTTTTTTTCA
TTTTATTTGAAAAAAAAAAAAAAAAAAAATGGTTTTGAAAATTTTTAAAAAAATGGTTGGGTCACCCACA
ATTCTTATAAAAAAAAGCCATTTGGATAGTTTTTTTTTTTTTTTTTTTTATTTTTTTTATTTTTTTTTTT
TTGAGATTTGGTATAAATACAAAAAAAAAATTGTTTTTAAATCATTATTAATAAAAACTTAAAATAAATT
ATATATAAAAAAAGATCTTCAACTAGTGGTGGTTCAGGAGGTAGTGTTTCAAAAGGTGAAGAAGATAATA
TGGCAATTATTAAAGAATTTATGAGATTTAAAGTTCATATGGAAGGTTCAGTTAATGGTCATGAATTTGA
AATTGAAGGTGAAGGTGAAGGTAGACCATATGAAGGTACACAAACAGCAAAATTAAAAGTTACAAAAGGT
GGTCCATTACCATTTGCATGGGATATTTTATCACCACAATTTATGTATGGTTCAAAAGCATATGTTAAAC
ATCCAGCAGATATTCCAGATTATTTAAAATTATCATTTCCAGAAGGTTTTAAATGGGAAAGAGTTATGAA
TTTTGAAGATGGTGGTGTTGTTACAGTTACACAAGATTCATCATTACAAGATGGTGAATTTATTTATAAA
GTTAAATTAAGAGGTACAAATTTTCCATCAGATGGTCCAGTTATGCAAAAGAAAACAATGGGTTGGGAAG
CATCATCAGAAAGAATGTATCCAGAAGATGGTGCATTAAAAGGTGAAATTAAACAAAGATTAAAATTAAA
AGATGGTGGTCATTATGATGCAGAAGTTAAAACAACATATAAAGCAAAAAAACCAGTTCAATTACCAGGT
GCATATAATGTTAATATTAAATTAGATATTACATCACATAATGAAGATTATACAATTGTTGAACAATATG
AAAGAGCAGAAGGTAGACATTCAACAGGTGGTATGGATGAATTATATAAATAAGCTAGTATAAAATAAAT
AAATTGTGGATCTGATATCATAACTTCGTATAATGTATGCTATACGAAGTTATACTACTCTCGAGATTTT
ATTTAATATACTAAATAATAAAAAAGTTAAAAAATGATCATTGGATAAATTTTTTATAATTATAAATAAA
GATAATAATTTTTTTTTTAACAAAACTAAAAATAAAAATAATAAAATAATTGTTAAAATAGGTTTTTTTT
TTTTTTTTTTTTTTTAATAAATGGTATTTATTAATTTATTTGTTGTGTGTGTTTTTTTTTTATAATATTT
TTTTTTTTAGCATTGAATTAAGAAGAAATCAAATTGATGCGGCCGCTTAGTTAGCCTCCCCCATCTCCCG
ATCCGGACGAGTGCTGGGGCGTCGGTTTCCACTATCGGCGAGTACTTCTACACAGCCATCGGTCCAGACG
GCCGCGCTTCTGCGGGCGATTTGTGTACGCCCGACAGTCCCGGCTCCGGATCGGACGATTGCGTCGCATC
GACCCTGCGCCCAAGCTGCATCATCGAAATTGCCGTCAACCAAGCTCTGATAGAGTTGGTCAAGACCAAT
GCGGAGCATATACGCCCGGAGCCGCGGCGATCCTGCAAGCTCCGGATGCCTCCGCTCGAAGTAGCGCGTC
TGCTGCTCCATACAAGCCAACCACGGCCTCCAGAAGAAGATGTTGGCGACCTCGTATTGGGAATCCCCGA
ACATCGCCTCGCTCCAGTCAATGACCGCTGTTATGCGGCCATTGTCCGTCAGGACATTGTTGGAGCCGAA
ATCCGCGTGCACGAGGTGCCGGACTTCGGGGCAGTCCTCGGCCCAAAGCATCAGCTCATCGAGAGCCTGC
GCGACGGACGCACTGACGGTGTCGTCCATCACAGTTTGCCAGTGATACACATGGGGATCAGCAATCGCGC
ATATGAAATCACGCCATGTAGTGTATTGACCGATTCCTTGCGGTCCGAATGGGCCGAACCCGCTCGTCTG
GCTAAGATCGGCCGCAGCGATCGCATCCATGGCCTCCGCGACCGGCTGCAGAACAGCGGGCAGTTCGGTT
TCAGGCAGGTCTTGCAACGTGACACCCTGTGCACGGCGGGAGATGCAATAGGTCAGGCTCTCGCTGAACT
CCCCAATGTCAAGCACTTCCGGAATCGGGAGCGCGGCCGATGCAAAGTGCCGATAAACATAACGATCTTT
GTAGAAACCATCGGCGCAGCTATTTACCCGCAGGACATATCCACGCCCTCCTACATCGAAGCTGAAAGCA
CGAGATTCTTCGCCCTCCGAGAGCTGCATCAGGTCGGAGACGCTGTCGAACTTTTCGATCAGAAACTTCT
CGACAGACGTCGCGGTGAGTTCAGGCTTTTTCATTAGGTCTTGTTGAGAAATGTTAAATTGATCCATTTT
TTGCTAGCTGTGAAATTAGTTTAAAATACAAATAAAGAGTTATAATAATATACAGTTGAATAAAAAAAAA
AAAAATRAATTGGAAAATTTATTTTTATATRAAAAAAAAAAAATTTTRAAAAAAAAAAAAAAAAWTAAAA
AAAAAAAAAAAAAAAAAAAAAATWAAAAAWAATTMAACTGTGGGTGACCCAAATTTTATTTAAAAAAAAA
AAAAAAATGGATCACTTTTGGGTGGTTGGAAAAAAAAAAAAAAAAAAATTGAAAATATAATGTTAGTCAT
ATGATTAATCATTAATTAATTCTTTTTTTTTTTTTTTTTATTTTTTATTTTTTTTTTTCAATATTCCAAT
TATGACACACACTAACATCACAAAATACAAAATTTTGGGATCCACTACTATAACTTCGTATAATGTATGC
TATACGAAGTTATTTAATTAATTAAGATATCAAGCTTGTCCACAGAAAATGTTTCTAAACAAAAAAAAAA
AACCGAGTGATGAAAGCGCTTCTCACAAAATTATTTATGTAAAATATTTAATAAAATACATTATTTAAAT
CTTTTTTATTTTTTTTAGTTGTTGATCTTTATCCGACTTTAAAAATAAAAAAATTGTAAAAAAAAAAAAN
GTTTATTTGTTTAATTTTATTGTTGTTTTTAATTTTTTACAACCATTAATTTATAAAACCAACACCTAAC
TATAATGAAATACAATTTGTATCTTGGAAAAAAAAAAATTAATAATATAAATAAAATGTAAACAAGTATC
CGGTGGAAGGAACTAACAGTTGCCTTATCCAGTTCAAAAAAAAAAAAAAAAAAAGAAATTAAATTACCAT
TTTATATTTAACTAAAATAAATTAAAAGGTTTATTTTAATAATAGATTTATTATTTTTTAAAAATCAATA
ATTAATGTTGGATAAGATGAACGAATAAAAGATAGAGTTTCAGGTCTTTTAAATGATGAGGATTTATGAA
TTCTTAAAAGTTTTGGGCAAGAGAAAATGATTTTAACGATTGAACCATCACTAATTGCAAAATCTCTTGA
ACTAAGAGTTTTTAAGTTTGAAGCAAGTGGAGAATTACAAAGAGCAATCATAGAGTTATCAGTTAAATCA
TAACAACAAGATAAAGATAAAGAACTAATATGATGTAAATTTTCAATCATACCTCTAAAAGAAACATCAT
TCATACTTTTTGGATAAATTAAATCTAATGAATCTAAATTTGGAAATAGTAAACCAATATTTGGCCGGCA
GAGGCGGTTTGCGTATTGGGCGCTCTTCCGCTTCCTCGCTCACTGACTCGCTGCGCTCGGTCGTTCGGCT
GCGGCGAGCGGTATCAGCTCACTCAAAGGCGGTAATACGGTTATCCACAGAATCAGGGGATAACGCAGGA
AAGAACATGTGAGCAAAAGGCCAGCAAAAGGCCAGGAACCGTAAAAAGGCCGCGTTGCTGGCGTTTTTCC
ATAGGCTCCGCCCCCCTGACGAGCATCACAAAAATCGACGCTCAAGTCAGAGGTGGCGAAACCCGACAGG
ACTATAAAGATACCAGGCGTTTCCCCCTGGAAGCTCCCTCGTGCGCTCTCCTGTTCCGACCCTGCCGCTT
ACCGGATACCTGTCCGCCTTTCTCCCTTCGGGAAGCGTGGCGCTTTCTCATAGCTCACGCTGTAGGTATC
TCAGTTCGGTGTAGGTCGTTCGCTCCAAGCTGGGCTGTGTGCACGAACCCCCCGTTCAGCCCGACCGCTG
CGCCTTATCCGGTAACTATCGTCTTGAGTCCAACCCGGTAAGACACGACTTATCGCCACTGGCAGCAGCC
ACTGGTAACAGGATTAGCAGAGCGAGGTATGTAGGCGGTGCTACAGAGTTCTTGAAGTGGTGGCCTAACT
ACGGCTACACTAGAAGAACAGTATTTGGTATCTGCGCTCTGCTGAAGCCAGTTACCTTCGGAAAAAGAGT
TGGTAGCTCTTGATCCGGCAAACAAACCACCGCTGGTAGCGGTGGTTTTTTTGTTTGCAAGCAGCAGATT
ACGCGCAGAAAAAAAGGATCTCAAGAAGATCCTTTGATCTTTTCTACGGGGTCTGACGCTCAGTGGAACG
AAAACTCACGTTAAGGGATTTTGGTCATGAGATTATCAAAAAGGATCTTCACCTAGATCCTTTTAAATTA
AAAATGAAGTTTTAAATCAATCTAAAGTATATATGAGTAAACTTGGTCTGACAGTTACCAATGCTTAATC
AGTGAGGCACCTATCTCAGCGATCTGTCTATTTCGTTCATCCATAGTTGCCTGACTCCCCGTCGTGTAGA
TAACTACGATACGGGAGGGCTTACCATCTGGCCCCAGTGCTGCAATGATACCGCGAGACCCACGCTCACC
GGCTCCAGATTTATCAGCAATAAACCAGCCAGCCGGAAGGGCCGAGCGCAGAAGTGGTCCTGCAACTTTA
TCCGCCTCCATCCAGTCTATTAATTGTTGCCGGGAAGCTAGAGTAAGTAGTTCGCCAGTTAATAGTTTGC
GCAACGTTGTTGCCATTGCTACAGGCATCGTGGTGTCACGCTCGTCGTTTGGTATGGCTTCATTCAGCTC
CGGTTCCCAACGATCAAGGCGAGTTACATGATCCCCCATGTTGTGCAAAAAAGCGGTTAGCTCCTTCGGT
CCTCCGATCGTTGTCAGAAGTAAGTTGGCCGCAGTGTTATCACTCATGGTTATGGCAGCACTGCATAATT
CTCTTACTGTCATGCCATCCGTAAGATGCTTTTCTGTGACTGGTGAGTACTCAACCAAGTCATTCTGAGA
ATAGTGTATGCGGCGACCGAGTTGCTCTTGCCCGGCGTCAATACGGGATAATACCGCGCCACATAGCAGA
ACTTTAAAAGTGCTCATCATTGGAAAACGTTCTTCGGGGCGAAAACTCTCAAGGATCTTACCGCTGTTGA
GATCCAGTTCGATGTAACCCACTCGTGCACCCAACTGATCTTCAGCATCTTTTACTTTCACCAGCGTTTC
TGGGTGAGCAAAAACAGGAAGGCAAAATGCCGCAAAAAAGGGAATAAGGGCGACACGGAAATGTTGAATA
CTCATACTCTTCCTTTTTCAATATTATTGAAGCATTTATCAGGGTTATTGTCTCATGAGCGGATACATAT
TTGAATGTATTTAGAAAAATAAACAAATAGGGGTTCCGCGCACATTTCCCCGAAAAGTGCCACCTGACGC
GCCCTGTAGCGGGATCA
Features (pLannotate 1.2.2; 10 found; start..end, strand, type, name):
    147..163     +  promoter       ARG4 promoter (fragment): S. cerevisiae ARG4
    472..492     +  polyA_signal   poly(A) signal (fragment): synthetic polyadenylation signal
    746..1450    +  CDS            mCherry: mCherry is a basic (constitutively fluorescent) red fluorescent protein published in 2004, derived from Discosoma sp.. It is reported to be a very rapidly-maturing monomer with low acid sensitivity.
   1490..1523    -  protein_bind   loxP: Cre-mediated recombination occurs in the 8-bp core sequence (GCATACAT). Cre recombinase
   1799..2834    -  CDS            HygR (fragment): hygromycin B phosphotransferase confers resistance to hygromycin
   3184..3202    -  misc_feature   CEN4 (fragment): S. cerevisiae CEN4 centromere
   3270..3303    -  protein_bind   loxP: Cre-mediated recombination occurs in the 8-bp core sequence (GCATACAT). Cre recombinase
   4336..4924    -  rep_origin     ori: high-copy-number ColE1/pMB1/pBR322/pUC origin of replication
   5095..5955    -  CDS            AmpR: β-lactamase; bla; confers resistance to ampicillin, carbenicillin, and related antibiotics
   5956..6060    -  promoter       AmpR promoter: bla
