[The description below was written by a language model from this plasmid's Addgene catalogue record and pLannotate feature annotations shown in this document.]
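Description:
pDM1516 is an empty-backbone knock-in vector for Dictyostelium discoideum, derived from pDM1501 and designed to integrate an expression cassette at the act5 locus, which is used as a "safe haven" site. It is propagated in E. coli through a ColE1/pUC-type origin with ampicillin selection from a bla gene under its own promoter. The catalogue lists it as low copy despite the origin type. The depositor notes that repetitive elements in the plasmid complicate sequence assembly.

No gene is inserted. The payload is an mCherry coding sequence carried on the backbone and positioned so that a gene of interest cloned upstream is expressed as a C-terminal mCherry fusion. Directly downstream, on the opposite strand, lies a hygromycin phosphotransferase cassette flanked by two loxP sites in the same orientation. Hygromycin selects Dictyostelium transformants, and Cre recombinase could then excise the marker, allowing it to be reused. The record does not annotate the act5 homology regions, the promoter driving the fusion or the hygromycin gene, the terminators, or the cloning sites. These presumably lie in the unannotated stretches.

Several very short hits to yeast elements (ARG4 and URA3 promoter fragments, a CEN4 fragment) and to a synthetic poly(A) signal span only about 17 to 21 bases. They are most likely spurious matches in AT-rich Dictyostelium sequence rather than functional parts. The two sequence records (6,107 and 6,112 nt) have essentially the same layout and differ slightly from the listed backbone size of 6,148 bp. The depositor assembly is recommended where they disagree. The vector is typically used for stable, single-locus expression of red-fluorescent fusion proteins in both wild-type and axenic Dictyostelium strains.
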