Addgene plasmid #109001: pDM1516
Purpose: (Empty Backbone) safe haven knock-in plasmid for the act5 locus, C-terminal mCherry tagging
Depositing lab: Rob Kay. Depositing organization: MRC Laboratory of Molecular Biology. Publication: Rapid and efficient genetic engineering of both wild type and axenic strains of Dictyostelium discoideum. Paschke P, Knecht DA, Silale A, Traynor D, Williams TD, Thomason PA, Insall RH, Chubb JR, Kay RR, Veltman DM. PLoS One. 2018 May 30;13(5):e0196809. doi: 10.1371/journal.pone.0196809. eCollection 2018. PubMed 29847546.
Backbone
  Vector backbone: pDM1501
  Backbone size (bp): 6148
  Vector type: safe haven knock-in plasmid for the act5 locus, C-terminal mCherry tagging
  Selectable markers: Hygromycin
  Tag / fusion protein: mCherry (C terminal on backbone)
Growth in bacteria
  Bacterial resistance: Ampicillin, 100 μg/mL
  Growth temperature: 30°C
  Growth strain: NEB Stable
  Copy number: Low Copy
Gene/Insert
  Gene/Insert name: None
  Tag / fusion protein: mCherry (C terminal on backbone)
Terms and licenses: Academic/Nonprofit Terms; Industry Terms: Not Available to Industry
Depositor comments: Due to difficulties in assembling repetitive elements within the plasmid, Addgene NGS may have some ambiguous bases and show minor differences compared to the depositor sequence. Please use the assembled depositor sequence if necessary.
How to cite: pDM1516 was a gift from Rob Kay (Addgene plasmid # 109001 ; http://n2t.net/addgene:109001 ; RRID:Addgene_109001)
